Addgene plasmid #187210: pSBK.010
Purpose: Expresses retron Eco1 ncRNA v35 (long a1/a2, barcode 2 [GCT-AGC]), and Cas1 + Cas2
Depositing lab: Seth Shipman. Depositing organization: J. David Gladstone Institutes. Publication: Recording gene expression order in DNA by CRISPR addition of retron barcodes. Bhattarai-Kline S, Lear SK, Fishman CB, Lopez SC, Lockshin ER, Schubert MG, Nivala J, Church GM, Shipman SL. Nature. 2022 Aug;608(7921):217-225. doi: 10.1038/s41586-022-04994-6. Epub 2022 Jul 27. PubMed 35896746.
Backbone
  Vector backbone: pRSFDuet-1
  Backbone manufacturer: Novagen
  Backbone size w/o insert (bp): 3829
  Total vector size (bp): 5212
  Vector type: Bacterial Expression, Synthetic Biology
Growth in bacteria
  Bacterial resistance: Kanamycin, 50 μg/mL
  Growth temperature: 37°C
  Growth strain: DH5alpha
  Copy number: Unknown
Gene/Insert 1
  Gene/Insert name: Retron Eco1 ncRNA v35 (long a1/a2, barcode 2 [GCT-AGC])
  Species: E. coli
  Insert size (bp): 203
  Promoter: T7/Lac
  Cloning method: Unknown
  Sequencing primers: 5′ CACGCGGTTGGGAATGTAAT; 3′ TATGCGGCCGTGTACAATAC
Gene/Insert 2
  Gene/Insert name: Cas1 + Cas2 (alt name: Cas1+2)
  Species: E. coli
  Insert size (bp): 1204
  Promoter: T7/Lac
  Cloning method: Gibson Cloning
  Sequencing primers: 5′ ATCATCACCACAGCCAGGAT; 3′ ATGTGCTGGCGTTCAAATTTCGCAGC
Terms and licenses: Academic/Nonprofit Terms; Industry Terms: Not Available to Industry
Depositor comments: Please visit https://doi.org/10.1101/2021.08.11.455990 for bioRxiv preprint.
How to cite: pSBK.010 was a gift from Seth Shipman (Addgene plasmid # 187210 ; http://n2t.net/addgene:187210 ; RRID:Addgene_187210)
