[The description below was written by a language model from this plasmid's Addgene catalogue record and pLannotate feature annotations shown in this document.]
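Description:
pSBK.010 is a 5.2 kb bacterial expression plasmid built on the pRSFDuet-1 backbone for use in E. coli synthetic biology. It replicates from the RSF1030 origin, which is compatible with other common plasmid origins so that it can be co-maintained with additional constructs, and it is selected with kanamycin through an aph(3')-Ia resistance gene. The backbone also carries lacI with its own promoter, supplying lac repressor. Like other Duet vectors it has two T7 promoter-driven expression positions, so expression needs a host that provides T7 RNA polymerase and is inducible with IPTG.

According to the catalogue entry, one T7/lac position drives a 203 bp engineered retron Eco1 non-coding RNA, variant v35, with extended a1/a2 regions and a specific barcode. This ncRNA is not annotated in the feature table, but it presumably lies in the unannotated gap between the T7 promoter that spans the sequence origin and the second T7 promoter. That second promoter, with an annotated lac operator, drives the E. coli cas1 (ygbT) and cas2 (ygbF) coding sequences in tandem, followed by residual S-tag sequence from the vector and a T7 terminator. No retron reverse transcriptase is listed or annotated, so it would have to be supplied separately. The short TcR, SET1 and extra AmpR promoter fragments are probably incidental annotation matches.

In retron systems the ncRNA is reverse transcribed into single-stranded DNA, while the Cas1-Cas2 complex integrates short DNA pieces as new spacers in a CRISPR array. The associated publication describes using this pairing to record the order of gene expression events in DNA, with retron-derived barcodes captured as spacers.
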