Features (pLannotate 1.2.2; 17 found; start..end, strand, type, name):
    334..352     +  promoter       T7 promoter: promoter for bacteriophage T7 RNA polymerase
    353..377     +  protein_bind   lac operator: The lac repressor binds to the lac operator to inhibit transcription in E. coli. This inhibition can be relieved by adding lactose or isopropyl-β-D-thiogalactopyranoside (IPTG). lac repressor encoded by lacI
    419..1333    +  CDS            ygbT: CAS1_ECOLI - Also known as cas1. Experimental evidence at protein level: Swiss-Prot protein existence level 1. CRISPR (clustered regularly interspaced short palindromic repeat), is an adaptive immune system that provides protection against mobile genetic elements (viruses, transposable elements and conjugative plasmids) (PubMed:21255106, PubMed:24920831, PubMed:24793649). CRISPR clusters contain sequences complementary to antecedent mobile elements and target invading nucleic acids. CRISPR clusters are transcribed and processed into CRISPR RNA (crRNA). The Cas1-Cas2 complex is involved in CRIS
   1338..1619    +  CDS            ygbF: CAS2_ECOLI - Also known as cas2. Experimental evidence at protein level: Swiss-Prot protein existence level 1. CRISPR (clustered regularly interspaced short palindromic repeat), is an adaptive immune system that provides protection against mobile genetic elements (viruses, transposable elements and conjugative plasmids) (PubMed:21255106, PubMed:24920831, PubMed:24793649). CRISPR clusters contain sequences complementary to antecedent mobile elements and target invading nucleic acids. CRISPR clusters are transcribed and processed into CRISPR RNA (crRNA). The Cas1-Cas2 complex is involved in CRIS
   1749..1790    +  CDS            S-Tag (fragment): affinity and epitope tag derived from pancreatic ribonuclease A
   1820..1837    +  CDS            SET1 (fragment): solubility-enhancement tag derived from T7 phage gene 10B
   1845..1892    +  terminator     T7 terminator: transcription terminator for bacteriophage T7 RNA polymerase
   2056..2113    +  promoter       AmpR promoter (fragment): bla
   2122..2937    -  CDS            KanR: aminoglycoside phosphotransferase; aph(3')-Ia; confers resistance to kanamycin in bacteria or G418 (Geneticin®) in eukaryotes
   2938..3029    -  promoter       AmpR promoter: bla
   3045..3794    -  rep_origin     RSF ori: Plasmids containing the RSF 1030 origin of replication can be propagated in E. coli cells that contain additional plasmids with compatible origins.
   3877..3941    -  CDS            TcR (fragment): tetracycline efflux protein; tet; confers resistance to tetracycline
   3956..3977    -  protein_bind   CAP binding site: CAP binding activates transcription in the presence of cAMP. E. coli catabolite activator protein
   3990..5072    -  CDS            lacI: lac repressor; lacI; The lac repressor binds to the lac operator to inhibit transcription in E. coli. This inhibition can be relieved by adding lactose or isopropyl-β-D-thiogalactopyranoside (IPTG).
   5073..5150    -  promoter       lacI promoter: lacI
   5158..5193    -  CDS            TcR (fragment): tetracycline efflux protein; tet; confers resistance to tetracycline
   5196..2       +  promoter       T7 promoter (across the origin): promoter for bacteriophage T7 RNA polymerase
>Addgene plasmid #187210 | pSBK.010 | addgene full sequence | sequence record 373362 | Addgene NGS Result
GGGCATTTAACTATGATAAGATTCCGTATGCGCACCCTTAGCGAGAGGTTTATCATTAAGGTCAACCTCT
GGATGTTGTTTCGGCATCCTGCATTGAATCTGAGTTACAAGAAAATGGAGAGGTGCTAAGCACCTCTCCA
CCCGTTTTTTCTGACGTAAGGGTGCGCATACGGAATCTTATCAACTTTCATGAAATCCGCTGCATCACCA
TCATCACCACAGCCAGGATCCGAATTCGAGCTCGGCGCGCCTGCAGGTCGACAAGCTTGCGGCCGCATAA
TGCTTAAGTCGAACAGAAAGTAATCGTATTGTACACGGCCGCATAATCGAAATTAATACGACTCACTATA
GGGGAATTGTGAGCGGATAACAATTCCCCATCTTAGTATATTAGTTAAGTATAAGAAGGAGATATACAAT
GACCTGGCTTCCCCTTAATCCCATTCCACTCAAAGATCGCGTCTCCATGATCTTTCTGCAATATGGGCAG
ATCGATGTAATAGATGGCGCGTTTGTACTTATCGACAAGACAGGGATCCGCACTCATATTCCTGTTGGCT
CGGTTGCCTGCATCATGCTGGAACCTGGTACACGGGTTTCGCATGCAGCTGTACGCCTGGCTGCGCAAGT
TGGAACATTGTTGGTATGGGTGGGGGAAGCGGGCGTTCGTGTTTATGCTTCTGGTCAGCCTGGAGGTGCG
CGTTCAGATAAGCTGCTCTATCAGGCAAAACTTGCTCTGGATGAAGATTTGCGTCTGAAGGTCGTACGTA
AAATGTTTGAACTTCGGTTTGGAGAACCTGCGCCTGCCCGGCGCTCCGTAGAGCAACTCAGAGGTATAGA
AGGCAGTCGCGTGCGGGCAACCTACGCACTTCTGGCGAAGCAATACGGCGTGACATGGAATGGACGTCGC
TACGATCCGAAAGACTGGGAAAAGGGCGATACGATCAACCAATGCATTAGCGCTGCAACTTCCTGTTTAT
ACGGCGTAACTGAAGCGGCGATACTTGCAGCTGGTTATGCACCAGCTATTGGGTTTGTGCATACAGGAAA
GCCTCTTTCCTTTGTTTACGATATTGCAGACATCATTAAATTTGACACTGTTGTACCGAAAGCTTTTGAG
ATAGCGCGTCGTAACCCTGGTGAGCCGGACCGGGAAGTCCGTTTGGCGTGCAGGGATATTTTTCGCAGTA
GTAAAACATTAGCCAAATTGATTCCGCTTATAGAGGACGTGCTTGCCGCTGGAGAAATACAACCGCCGGC
CCCACCTGAAGATGCACAGCCTGTTGCCATTCCGCTTCCTGTTTCACTGGGAGATGCAGGCCATCGGAGT
AGCTGAAATGAGTATGTTGGTCGTGGTCACTGAAAATGTACCTCAGCGCTTACGAGGCAGATTAGCCATC
TGGTTGTTGGAGGTACGTGCAGGGGTATATGTAGGTGATGTATCCGCAAAAATTCGTGAAATGATCTGGG
AACAAATAGCTGGACTGGCGGAAGAAGGCAATGTAGTGATGGCATGGGCAACGAATACAGAAACGGGATT
TGAGTTCCAGACATTTGGGTTAAACAGGCGTACCCCGGTAGATTTGGATGGTTTAAGGTTGGTGTCTTTT
TTACCTGTTTGAGCGGCCGCACTCGAGTCTGGTAAAGAAACCGCTGCTGCGAAATTTGAACGCCAGCACA
TTATGGCAGATCTCAATTGGATATCGGCCGGCCACGCGATCGCTGACGTCGGTACCCTCGAGTCTGGTAA
AGAAACCGCTGCTGCGAAATTTGAACGCCAGCACATGGACTCGTCTACTAGCGCAGCTTAATTAACCTAG
GCTGCTGCCACCGCTGAGCAATAACTAGCATAACCCCTTGGGGCCTCTAAACGGGTCTTGAGGGGTTTTT
TGCTGAAACCTCAGGCATTTGAGAAGCACACGGTCACACTGCTTCCGGTAGTCAATAAACCGGTAAACCA
GCAATAGACATAAGCGGCTATTTAACGACCCTGCCCTGAACCGACGACAAGCTGACGACCGGGTCTCCGC
AAGTGGCACTTTTCGGGGAAATGTGCGCGGAACCCCTATTTGTTTATTTTTCTAAATACATTCAAATATG
TATCCGCTCATGAATTAATTCTTAGAAAAACTCATCGAGCATCAAATGAAACTGCAATTTATTCATATCA
GGATTATCAATACCATATTTTTGAAAAAGCCGTTTCTGTAATGAAGGAGAAAACTCACCGAGGCAGTTCC
ATAGGATGGCAAGATCCTGGTATCGGTCTGCGATTCCGACTCGTCCAACATCAATACAACCTATTAATTT
CCCCTCGTCAAAAATAAGGTTATCAAGTGAGAAATCACCATGAGTGACGACTGAATCCGGTGAGAATGGC
AAAAGTTTATGCATTTCTTTCCAGACTTGTTCAACAGGCCAGCCATTACGCTCGTCATCAAAATCACTCG
CATCAACCAAACCGTTATTCATTCGTGATTGCGCCTGAGCGAGACGAAATACGCGGTCGCTGTTAAAAGG
ACAATTACAAACAGGAATCGAATGCAACCGGCGCAGGAACACTGCCAGCGCATCAACAATATTTTCACCT
GAATCAGGATATTCTTCTAATACCTGGAATGCTGTTTTCCCGGGGATCGCAGTGGTGAGTAACCATGCAT
CATCAGGAGTACGGATAAAATGCTTGATGGTCGGAAGAGGCATAAATTCCGTCAGCCAGTTTAGTCTGAC
CATCTCATCTGTAACATCATTGGCAACGCTACCTTTGCCATGTTTCAGAAACAACTCTGGCGCATCGGGC
TTCCCATACAATCGATAGATTGTCGCACCTGATTGCCCGACATTATCGCGAGCCCATTTATACCCATATA
AATCAGCATCCATGTTGGAATTTAATCGCGGCCTAGAGCAAGACGTTTCCCGTTGAATATGGCTCATACT
CTTCCTTTTTCAATATTATTGAAGCATTTATCAGGGTTATTGTCTCATGAGCGGATACATATTTGAATGT
ATTTAGAAAAATAAACAAATAGGCATGCAGCGCTCTTCCGCTTCCTCGCTCACTGACTCGCTACGCTCGG
TCGTTCGACTGCGGCGAGCGGTGTCAGCTCACTCAAAAGCGGTAATACGGTTATCCACAGAATCAGGGGA
TAAAGCCGGAAAGAACATGTGAGCAAAAAGCAAAGCACCGGAAGAAGCCAACGCCGCAGGCGTTTTTCCA
TAGGCTCCGCCCCCCTGACGAGCATCACAAAAATCGACGCTCAAGCCAGAGGTGGCGAAACCCGACAGGA
CTATAAAGATACCAGGCGTTTCCCCCTGGAAGCTCCCTCGTGCGCTCTCCTGTTCCGACCCTGCCGCTTA
CCGGATACATGTCCGCCTTTCTCCCTTCGGGAAGCGTGGCGCTTTCTCATAGCTCACGCTGTTGGTATCT
CAGTTCGGTGTAGGTCGTTCGCTCCAAGCTGGGCTGTGTGCACGAACCCCCCGTTCAGCCCGACCGCTGC
GCCTTATCCGGTAACTATCGTCTTGAGTCCAACCCGGTAAGACACGACTTATCGCCACTGGCAGCAGCCA
TTGGTAACTGATTTAGAGGACTTTGTCTTGAAGTTATGCACCTGTTAAGGCTAAACTGAAAGAACAGATT
TTGGTGAGTGCGGTCCTCCAACCCACTTACCTTGGTTCAAAGAGTTGGTAGCTCAGCGAACCTTGAGAAA
ACCACCGTTGGTAGCGGTGGTTTTTCTTTATTTATGAGATGATGAATCAATCGGTCTATCAAGTCAACGA
ACAGCTATTCCGTTACTCTAGATTTCAGTGCAATTTATCTCTTCAAATGTAGCACCTGAAGTCAGCCCCA
TACGATATAAGTTGTAATTCTCATGTTAGTCATGCCCCGCGCCCACCGGAAGGAGCTGACTGGGTTGAAG
GCTCTCAAGGGCATCGGTCGAGATCCCGGTGCCTAATGAGTGAGCTAACTTACATTAATTGCGTTGCGCT
CACTGCCCGCTTTCCAGTCGGGAAACCTGTCGTGCCAGCTGCATTAATGAATCGGCCAACGCGCGGGGAG
AGGCGGTTTGCGTATTGGGCGCCAGGGTGGTTTTTCTTTTCACCAGTGAGACGGGCAACAGCTGATTGCC
CTTCACCGCCTGGCCCTGAGAGAGTTGCAGCAAGCGGTCCACGCTGGTTTGCCCCAGCAGGCGAAAATCC
TGTTTGATGGTGGTTAACGGCGGGATATAACATGAGCTGTCTTCGGTATCGTCGTATCCCACTACCGAGA
TGTCCGCACCAACGCGCAGCCCGGACTCGGTAATGGCGCGCATTGCGCCCAGCGCCATCTGATCGTTGGC
AACCAGCATCGCAGTGGGAACGATGCCCTCATTCAGCATTTGCATGGTTTGTTGAAAACCGGACATGGCA
CTCCAGTCGCCTTCCCGTTCCGCTATCGGCTGAATTTGATTGCGAGTGAGATATTTATGCCAGCCAGCCA
GACGCAGACGCGCCGAGACAGAACTTAATGGGCCCGCTAACAGCGCGATTTGCTTGTGACCCAATGCGAC
CAGATGCTCCACGCCCAGTCGCGTACCGTCTTCATGGGAGAAAATAATACTGTTGATGGGTGTCTGGTCA
GAGACATCAAGAAATAACGCCGGAACATTAGTGCAGGCAGCTTCCACAGCAATGGCATCCTGGTCATCCA
GCGGATAGTTAATGATCAGCCCACTGACGCGTTGCGCGAGAAGATTGTGCACCACCGCTTTACAGGCTTC
GACGCCGCTTCGTTCTACCATCGACACCACCACGCTGGCACCCAGTTGATCGGCGCGAGATTTAATCGCC
GCGACAATTTGCGACGGCGCGTGCAGGGCCAGACTGGAGGTGGCAACGCCAATCAGCAACGACTGTTTGC
CCGCCAGTTGTTGTGCCACGCGGTTGGGAATGTAATTCAGCTCCGCCATCGCCGCTTCCACTTTTTCCCG
CGTTTTCGCAGAAACGTGGCTGGCCTGGTTCACCACGCGGGAAACGGTCTGATAAGAGACACCGGCATAC
TCTGCGACATCGTATAACGTTACTGGTTTCACATTCACCACCCTGAATTGACTCTCTTCCGGGCGCTATC
ATGCCATACCGCGAAAGGTTTTGCGCCATTCGATGGTGTCCGGGATCTCGACGCTCTCCCTTATGCGACT
CCTGCATTAGGAAATTAATACGACTCACTATA
